Addgene plasmid #201916: pJRH-1345 U6-B2M sgRNA Gag-Cas9 v2
Purpose: Cas9-EDV production plasmid. Expresses the v2 Gag-Cas9 polypeptide (CAG promoter) and B2M sgRNA (human U6 promoter, 5’-GAGTAGCGCGAGCACAGCTA)
Depositing lab: Jennifer Doudna. Depositing organization: University of California, Berkeley. Publication: In vivo human T cell engineering with enveloped delivery vehicles. Hamilton JR, Chen E, Perez BS, Sandoval Espinoza CR, Kang MH, Trinidad M, Ngo W, Doudna JA. Nat Biotechnol. 2024 Jan 11. doi: 10.1038/s41587-023-02085-z. PubMed 38212493.
Backbone
  Vector backbone: Addgene Plasmid #201914
  Total vector size (bp): 11200
  Modifications to backbone: Annealed oligos were ligated and annealed into BsmBI-digested vector (Addgene Plasmid #201914) for B2M sgRNA cloning.
  Vector type: Mammalian Expression
Growth in bacteria
  Bacterial resistance: Ampicillin, 100 μg/mL
  Growth temperature: 37°C
  Growth strain: DH5alpha
  Copy number: High Copy
Gene/Insert 1
  Gene/Insert name: Gag-Cas9 v2
  Promoter: CAG
  Cloning method: Gibson Cloning
  Sequencing primers: 5′ CTCTAGAGCCTCTGCTAACC; 3′ GCCAGAAGTCAGATGCTCAAGG
Gene/Insert 2
  Gene/Insert name: B2M sgRNA (Target-specific sequence: 5'- GAGTAGCGCGAGCACAGCTA)
  Promoter: Human U6
  Cloning method: Restriction Enzyme; 5′ cloning site BsmBI (destroyed during cloning); 3′ cloning site BsmBI (destroyed during cloning)
  Sequencing primers: 5′ GAGGGCCTATTTCCCATGATT
Terms and licenses: Academic/Nonprofit Terms; Industry Terms: Not Available to Industry
How to cite: pJRH-1345 U6-B2M sgRNA Gag-Cas9 v2 was a gift from Jennifer Doudna (Addgene plasmid # 201916 ; http://n2t.net/addgene:201916 ; RRID:Addgene_201916)
