[The description below was written by a language model from this plasmid's Addgene catalogue record and pLannotate feature annotations shown in this document.]
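Description:
pJRH-1345 U6-B2M sgRNA Gag-Cas9 v2 is an 11.2 kb mammalian expression plasmid used to produce Cas9 enveloped delivery vehicles (Cas9-EDVs), virus-like particles that package Cas9 ribonucleoprotein for delivery into target cells. It is propagated in E. coli as a high-copy plasmid through a ColE1/pUC-type origin and is selected with ampicillin via the β-lactamase gene. The backbone also carries an SV40 origin and SV40 poly(A) signal, along with remnants of lac regulatory sequence that appear to be cloning-vector carryover.

The plasmid holds two expression units in the same orientation. A human U6 RNA polymerase III promoter drives a single guide RNA built on the Streptococcus pyogenes scaffold, with a spacer targeting human B2M. This spacer was inserted as annealed oligos into BsmBI sites of the parental guide-less vector, and the sites were destroyed in the process. Downstream, a CAG promoter (CMV enhancer, chicken β-actin promoter and chimeric intron) drives the "v2" Gag-Cas9 polypeptide, in which HIV-1 Gag is fused upstream of S. pyogenes Cas9 and the transcript ends at a rabbit β-globin poly(A) signal. Between the Gag and Cas9 coding regions the automated annotation flags two short repeats matching a p53 fragment. The record does not explain their role, so they are best regarded as short peptide motifs within the linker region.

In producer cells, the Gag moiety directs assembly and budding of particles, carrying the fused Cas9 complexed with the co-expressed guide. The record does not list the other plasmids needed for particle production. The associated work applied EDVs to human T cell engineering, with B2M serving as the knockout target.
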