Features (pLannotate 1.2.2; 22 found; start..end, strand, type, name):
     82..322     +  promoter       U6 promoter: RNA polymerase III promoter for human U6 snRNA
    370..437     +  misc_RNA       tracrRNA (fragment): trans-activating CRISPR RNA for the Streptococcus pyogenes CRISPR/Cas9 system
    456..474     +  CDS            small t antigen (fragment): SV40 (simian virus 40) small t antigen
    484..863     +  enhancer       CMV enhancer: human cytomegalovirus immediate early enhancer
    865..1143    +  promoter       chicken β-actin promoter: No description available
   1144..2160    +  intron         chimeric intron: chimera between introns from chicken β-actin and rabbit β-globin
   2221..3720    +  CDS            HIV-1 gag (sequence partly withheld): gag protein from human immunodeficiency virus 1; gag
   3859..3912    +  CDS            p53 (fragment): human tumor suppressor protein that is often mutated in cancers; Homo sapiens TP53; responds to cellular stresses to regulate the expression of target genes
   3928..3981    +  CDS            p53 (fragment): human tumor suppressor protein that is often mutated in cancers; Homo sapiens TP53; responds to cellular stresses to regulate the expression of target genes
   3997..8100    +  CDS            cas9: CAS9_STRP1 - Also known as csn1 From Streptococcus pyogenes serotype M1.
   8313..8368    +  polyA_signal   β-globin poly(A) signal: rabbit β-globin polyadenylation signal (Gil and Proudfoot, 1987)
   8751..8773    -  protein_bind   lac operator (fragment): The lac repressor binds to the lac operator to inhibit transcription in E. coli. This inhibition can be relieved by adding lactose or isopropyl-β-D-thiogalactopyranoside (IPTG). lac repressor encoded by lacI
   8777..8807    -  promoter       lac promoter: promoter for the E. coli lac operon
   8822..8843    -  protein_bind   CAP binding site: CAP binding activates transcription in the presence of cAMP. E. coli catabolite activator protein
   8856..8895    -  CDS            lacI (fragment): lac repressor; lacI; The lac repressor binds to the lac operator to inhibit transcription in E. coli. This inhibition can be relieved by adding lactose or isopropyl-β-D-thiogalactopyranoside (IPTG).
   8902..8924    +  promoter       SV40 promoter (fragment): SV40 enhancer and early promoter
   8948..9083    +  rep_origin     SV40 ori: SV40 origin of replication
   9103..9237    +  polyA_signal   SV40 poly(A) signal: SV40 polyadenylation signal
   9239..9293    -  CDS            lacI (fragment): lac repressor; lacI; The lac repressor binds to the lac operator to inhibit transcription in E. coli. This inhibition can be relieved by adding lactose or isopropyl-β-D-thiogalactopyranoside (IPTG).
   9476..10064   -  rep_origin     ori: high-copy-number ColE1/pMB1/pBR322/pUC origin of replication
  10235..11095   -  CDS            AmpR: β-lactamase; bla; confers resistance to ampicillin, carbenicillin, and related antibiotics
  11096..11200   -  promoter       AmpR promoter: bla
>Addgene plasmid #201916 | pJRH-1345 U6-B2M sgRNA Gag-Cas9 v2 | addgene full sequence | sequence record 403306 | Addgene NGS Result
CACATTTCCCCGAAAAGTGCCACCTGGTCGACGGGTTTATTACAGGGACAGCAGAGATCCAGTTTGGTTA
ATTAAGGTACCGAGGGCCTATTTCCCATGATTCCTTCATATTTGCATATACGATACAAGGCTGTTAGAGA
GATAATTAGAATTAATTTGACTGTAAACACAAAGATATTAGTACAAAATACGTGACGTAGAAAGTAATAA
TTTCTTGGGTAGTTTGCAGTTTTAAAATTATGTTTTAAAATGGACTATCATATGCTTACCGTAACTTGAA
AGTATTTCGATTTCTTGGCTTTATATATCTTGTGGAAAGGACGAAACACCGGAGTAGCGCGAGCACAGCT
AGTTTAAGAGCTATGCTGGAAACAGCATAGCAAGTTTAAATAAGGCTAGTCCGTTATCAACTTGAAAAAG
TGGCACCGAGTCGGTGCTTTTTTTGAATTCGCTAGCTAGGTCTTGAAAGGAGTGGGAATTGTCGACATTG
ATTATTGACTAGTTATTAATAGTAATCAATTACGGGGTCATTAGTTCATAGCCCATATATGGAGTTCCGC
GTTACATAACTTACGGTAAATGGCCCGCCTGGCTGACCGCCCAACGACCCCCGCCCATTGACGTCAATAA
TGACGTATGTTCCCATAGTAACGCCAATAGGGACTTTCCATTGACGTCAATGGGTGGAGTATTTACGGTA
AACTGCCCACTTGGCAGTACATCAAGTGTATCATATGCCAAGTACGCCCCCTATTGACGTCAATGACGGT
AAATGGCCCGCCTGGCATTATGCCCAGTACATGACCTTATGGGACTTTCCTACTTGGCAGTACATCTACG
TATTAGTCATCGCTATTACCATGGTCGAGGTGAGCCCCACGTTCTGCTTCACTCTCCCCATCTCCCCCCC
CTCCCCACCCCCAATTTTGTATTTATTTATTTTTTAATTATTTTGTGCAGCGATGGGGGCGGGGGGGGGG
GGGGGGGCGCGCGCCAGGCGGGGCGGGGCGGGGCGAGGGGCGGGGCGGGGCGAGGCGGAGAGGTGCGGCG
GCAGCCAATCAGAGCGGCGCGCTCCGAAAGTTTCCTTTTATGGCGAGGCGGCGGCGGCGGCGGCCCTATA
AAAAGCGAAGCGCGCGGCGGGCGGGAGTCGCTGCGCGCTGCCTTCGCCCCGTGCCCCGCTCCGCCGCCGC
CTCGCGCCGCCCGCCCCGGCTCTGACTGACCGCGTTACTCCCACAGGTGAGCGGGCGGGACGGCCCTTCT
CCTCCGGGCTGTAATTAGCGCTTGGTTTAATGACGGCTTGTTTCTTTTCTGTGGCTGCGTGAAAGCCTTG
AGGGGCTCCGGGAGGGCCCTTTGTGCGGGGGGAGCGGCTCGGGGGGTGCGTGCGTGTGTGTGTGCGTGGG
GAGCGCCGCGTGCGGCTCCGCGCTGCCCGGCGGCTGTGAGCGCTGCGGGCGCGGCGCGGGGCTTTGTGCG
CTCCGCAGTGTGCGCGAGGGGAGCGCGGCCGGGGGCGGTGCCCCGCGGTGCGGGGGGGGCTGCGAGGGGA
ACAAAGGCTGCGTGCGGGGTGTGTGCGTGGGGGGGTGAGCAGGGGGTGTGGGCGCGTCGGTCGGGCTGCA
ACCCCCCCTGCACCCCCCTCCCCGAGTTGCTGAGCACGGCCCGGCTTCGGGTGCGGGGCTCCGTACGGGG
CGTGGCGCGGGGCTCGCCGTGCCGGGCGGGGGGTGGCGGCAGGTGGGGGTGCCGGGCGGGGCGGGGCCGC
CTCGGGCCGGGGAGGGCTCGGGGGAGGGGCGCGGCGGCCCCCGGAGCGCCGGCGGCTGTCGAGGCGCGGC
GAGCCGCAGCCATTGCCTTTTATGGTAATCGTGCGAGAGGGCGCAGGGACTTCCTTTGTCCCAAATCTGT
GCGGAGCCGAAATCTGGGAGGCGCCGCCGCACCCCCTCTAGCGGGCGCGGGGCGAAGCGGTGCGGCGCCG
GCAGGAAGGAAATGGGCGGGGAGGGCCTTCGTGCGTCGCCGCGCCGCCGTCCCCTTCTCCCTCTCCAGCC
TCGGGGCTGTCCGCGGGGGGACGGCTGCCTTCGGGGGGGACGGGGCAGGGCGGGGTTCGGCTTCTGGCGT
GTGACCGGCGGCTCTAGAGCCTCTGCTAACCATGTTCATGCCTTCTTCTTTTTCCTACAGCTCCTGGGCA
ACGTGCTGGTTATTGTGCTGTCTCATCATTTTGGCAAAGAATTCGCCACCATGGGTGCGAGAGCGTCAGT
ATTAAGCGGGGGAGAATTAGATCGATGGGAAAAAATTCGGTTAAGGCCAGGGGGAAAGAAAAAATATAAA
TTAAAACATATAGTATGGGCAAGCAGGGAGCTAGAACGATTCGCAGTTAATCCTGGCCTGTTAGAAACAT
CAGAAGGCTGTAGACAAATACTGGGACAGCTACAACCATCCCTTCAGACAGGATCAGAAGAACTTAGATC
ATTATATAATACAGTAGCAACCCTCTATTGTGTGCATCAAAGGATAGAGATAAAAGACACCAAGGAAGCT
TTAGACAAGATAGAGGAAGAGCAAAACAAAAGTAAGAAAAAAGCACAGCAAGCAGCAGCTGACACAGGAC
ACAGCAATCAGGTCAGCCAAAATTACCCTATAGTGCAGAACATCCAGGGGCAAATGGTACATCAGGCCAT
ATCACCTAGAACTTTAAATGCATGGGTAAAAGTAGTAGAAGAGAAGGCTTTCAGCCCAGAAGTGATACCC
ATGTTTTCAGCATTATCAGAAGGAGCCACCCCACAAGATTTAAACACCATGCTAAACACAGTGGGGGGAC
ATCAAGCAGCCATGCAAATGTTAAAAGAGACCATCAATGAGGAAGCTGCAGAATGGGATAGAGTGCATCC
AGTGCATGCAGGGCCTATTGCACCAGGCCAGATGAGAGAACCAAGGGGAAGTGACATAGCAGGAACTACT
AGTACCCTTCAGGAACAAATAGGATGGATGACACATAATCCACCTATCCCAGTAGGAGAAATCTATAAAA
GATGGATAATCCTGGGATTAAATAAAATAGTAAGAATGTATAGCCCT
[222 nt withheld, positions 3058-3279]
GGGGGACCCGGCCATAAAGCAAGAGTTTTGGCTGAAGCAATGAGCCAAGTAACAAATCCAGCTACCATAA
TGATACAGAAAGGCAATTTTAGGAACCAAAGAAAGACTGTTAAGTGTTTCAATTGTGGCAAAGAAGGGCA
CATAGCCAAAAATTGCAGGGCCCCTAGGAAAAAGGGCTGTTGGAAATGTGGAAAGGAAGGACACCAAATG
AAAGATTGTACTGAGAGACAGGCTAATTTTTTAGGGAAGATCTGGCCTTCCCACAAGGGAAGGCCAGGGA
ATTTTCTTCAGAGCAGACCAGAGCCAACAGCCCCACCAGAAGAGAGCTTCAGGTTTGGGGAAGAGACAAC
AACTCCCTCTCAGAAGCAGGAGCCGATAGACAAGGAACTGTATCCTTTAGCTTCCCTCAGATCACTCTTT
GGCAGCGACCCCTCGTCACAACTCCCCCCTCTGGAGCGCCTTACTCTTGGCTCCCTGCAGTTGCCCCCAC
TGGAGCGGCTGACCCTGGGGTCATTGCAGTTGCCTCCACTCGAACGACTGACGTTGAGCCAGAACTATCC
GATTGTGCAGACCGGTATGAAGCGAGCACTGCCCAACAACACCAGCTCCTCTCCCCAGCCAAAGAAGAAA
CCAGGAGGGTCAGGGGGAAAGCGAGCACTGCCCAACAACACCAGCTCCTCTCCCCAGCCAAAGAAGAAAC
CAGGAGGGTCAGGGGGAATGGACAAGAAGTACAGCATCGGCCTGGACATCGGCACCAACTCTGTGGGCTG
GGCCGTGATCACCGACGAGTACAAGGTGCCCAGCAAGAAATTCAAGGTGCTGGGCAACACCGACCGGCAC
AGCATCAAGAAGAACCTGATCGGCGCCCTGCTGTTCGACAGCGGAGAAACAGCCGAGGCCACCCGGCTGA
AGAGAACCGCCAGAAGAAGATACACCAGACGGAAGAACCGGATCTGCTATCTGCAAGAGATCTTCAGCAA
CGAGATGGCCAAGGTGGACGACAGCTTCTTCCACAGACTGGAAGAGTCCTTCCTGGTGGAAGAGGATAAG
AAGCACGAGCGGCACCCCATCTTCGGCAACATCGTGGACGAGGTGGCCTACCACGAGAAGTACCCCACCA
TCTACCACCTGAGAAAGAAACTGGTGGACAGCACCGACAAGGCCGACCTGCGGCTGATCTATCTGGCCCT
GGCCCACATGATCAAGTTCCGGGGCCACTTCCTGATCGAGGGCGACCTGAACCCCGACAACAGCGACGTG
GACAAGCTGTTCATCCAGCTGGTGCAGACCTACAACCAGCTGTTCGAGGAAAACCCCATCAACGCCAGCG
GCGTGGACGCCAAGGCCATCCTGTCTGCCAGACTGAGCAAGAGCAGACGGCTGGAAAATCTGATCGCCCA
GCTGCCCGGCGAGAAGAAGAATGGCCTGTTCGGCAACCTGATTGCCCTGAGCCTGGGCCTGACCCCCAAC
TTCAAGAGCAACTTCGACCTGGCCGAGGATGCCAAACTGCAGCTGAGCAAGGACACCTACGACGACGACC
TGGACAACCTGCTGGCCCAGATCGGCGACCAGTACGCCGACCTGTTTCTGGCCGCCAAGAACCTGTCCGA
CGCCATCCTGCTGAGCGACATCCTGAGAGTGAACACCGAGATCACCAAGGCCCCCCTGAGCGCCTCTATG
ATCAAGAGATACGACGAGCACCACCAGGACCTGACCCTGCTGAAAGCTCTCGTGCGGCAGCAGCTGCCTG
AGAAGTACAAAGAGATTTTCTTCGACCAGAGCAAGAACGGCTACGCCGGCTACATCGATGGCGGAGCCAG
CCAGGAAGAGTTCTACAAGTTCATCAAGCCCATCCTGGAAAAGATGGACGGCACCGAGGAACTGCTCGTG
AAGCTGAACAGAGAGGACCTGCTGCGGAAGCAGCGGACCTTCGACAACGGCAGCATCCCCCACCAGATCC
ACCTGGGAGAGCTGCACGCCATTCTGCGGCGGCAGGAAGATTTTTACCCATTCCTGAAGGACAACCGGGA
AAAGATCGAGAAGATCCTGACCTTCCGCATCCCCTACTACGTGGGCCCTCTGGCCAGGGGAAACAGCAGA
TTCGCCTGGATGACCAGAAAGAGCGAGGAAACCATCACCCCCTGGAACTTCGAGGAAGTGGTGGACAAGG
GCGCCAGCGCCCAGAGCTTCATCGAGCGGATGACCAACTTCGATAAGAACCTGCCCAACGAGAAGGTGCT
GCCCAAGCACAGCCTGCTGTACGAGTACTTCACCGTGTACAACGAGCTGACCAAAGTGAAATACGTGACC
GAGGGAATGAGAAAGCCCGCCTTCCTGAGCGGCGAGCAGAAAAAAGCCATCGTGGACCTGCTGTTCAAGA
CCAACCGGAAAGTGACCGTGAAGCAGCTGAAAGAGGACTACTTCAAGAAAATCGAGTGCTTCGACTCCGT
GGAAATCTCCGGCGTGGAAGATCGGTTCAACGCCTCCCTGGGCACATACCACGATCTGCTGAAAATTATC
AAGGACAAGGACTTCCTGGACAATGAGGAAAACGAGGACATTCTGGAAGATATCGTGCTGACCCTGACAC
TGTTTGAGGACAGAGAGATGATCGAGGAACGGCTGAAAACCTATGCCCACCTGTTCGACGACAAAGTGAT
GAAGCAGCTGAAGCGGCGGAGATACACCGGCTGGGGCAGGCTGAGCCGGAAGCTGATCAACGGCATCCGG
GACAAGCAGTCCGGCAAGACAATCCTGGATTTCCTGAAGTCCGACGGCTTCGCCAACAGAAACTTCATGC
AGCTGATCCACGACGACAGCCTGACCTTTAAAGAGGACATCCAGAAAGCCCAGGTGTCCGGCCAGGGCGA
TAGCCTGCACGAGCACATTGCCAATCTGGCCGGCAGCCCCGCCATTAAGAAGGGCATCCTGCAGACAGTG
AAGGTGGTGGACGAGCTCGTGAAAGTGATGGGCCGGCACAAGCCCGAGAACATCGTGATCGAAATGGCCA
GAGAGAACCAGACCACCCAGAAGGGACAGAAGAACAGCCGCGAGAGAATGAAGCGGATCGAAGAGGGCAT
CAAAGAGCTGGGCAGCCAGATCCTGAAAGAACACCCCGTGGAAAACACCCAGCTGCAGAACGAGAAGCTG
TACCTGTACTACCTGCAGAATGGGCGGGATATGTACGTGGACCAGGAACTGGACATCAACCGGCTGTCCG
ACTACGATGTGGACCATATCGTGCCTCAGAGCTTTCTGAAGGACGACTCCATCGATAACAAAGTGCTGAC
TCGGAGCGACAAGAACCGGGGCAAGAGCGACAACGTGCCCTCCGAAGAGGTCGTGAAGAAGATGAAGAAC
TACTGGCGCCAGCTGCTGAATGCCAAGCTGATTACCCAGAGGAAGTTCGACAATCTGACCAAGGCCGAGA
GAGGCGGCCTGAGCGAACTGGATAAGGCCGGCTTCATCAAGAGACAGCTGGTGGAAACCCGGCAGATCAC
AAAGCACGTGGCACAGATCCTGGACTCCCGGATGAACACTAAGTACGACGAGAACGACAAACTGATCCGG
GAAGTGAAAGTGATCACCCTGAAGTCCAAGCTGGTGTCCGATTTCCGGAAGGATTTCCAGTTTTACAAAG
TGCGCGAGATCAACAACTACCACCACGCCCACGACGCCTACCTGAACGCCGTCGTGGGAACCGCCCTGAT
CAAAAAGTACCCTAAGCTGGAAAGCGAGTTCGTGTACGGCGACTACAAGGTGTACGACGTGCGGAAGATG
ATCGCCAAGAGCGAGCAGGAAATCGGCAAGGCTACCGCCAAGTACTTCTTCTACAGCAACATCATGAACT
TTTTCAAGACCGAGATTACCCTGGCCAACGGCGAGATCCGGAAGCGGCCTCTGATCGAGACAAACGGCGA
AACAGGCGAGATCGTGTGGGATAAGGGCCGGGACTTTGCCACCGTGCGGAAAGTGCTGTCTATGCCCCAA
GTGAATATCGTGAAAAAGACCGAGGTGCAGACAGGCGGCTTCAGCAAAGAGTCTATCCTGCCCAAGAGGA
ACAGCGACAAGCTGATCGCCAGAAAGAAGGACTGGGACCCTAAGAAGTACGGCGGCTTCGACAGCCCCAC
CGTGGCCTATTCTGTGCTGGTGGTGGCCAAAGTGGAAAAGGGCAAGTCCAAGAAACTGAAGAGTGTGAAA
GAGCTGCTGGGGATCACCATCATGGAAAGAAGCAGCTTCGAGAAGAATCCCATCGACTTTCTGGAAGCCA
AGGGCTACAAAGAAGTGAAAAAGGACCTGATCATCAAGCTGCCTAAGTACTCCCTGTTCGAGCTGGAAAA
CGGCCGGAAGAGAATGCTGGCCTCTGCCGGCGAACTGCAGAAGGGAAACGAACTGGCCCTGCCCTCCAAA
TATGTGAACTTCCTGTACCTGGCCAGCCACTATGAGAAGCTGAAGGGCTCCCCCGAGGATAATGAGCAGA
AACAGCTGTTTGTGGAACAGCACAAACACTACCTGGACGAGATCATCGAGCAGATCAGCGAGTTCTCCAA
GAGAGTGATCCTGGCCGACGCTAATCTGGACAAGGTGCTGAGCGCCTACAACAAGCACAGAGACAAGCCT
ATCAGAGAGCAGGCCGAGAATATCATCCACCTGTTTACCCTGACCAATCTGGGAGCCCCTGCCGCCTTCA
AGTACTTTGACACCACCATCGACCGGAAGAGGTACACCAGCACCAAAGAGGTGCTGGACGCCACCCTGAT
CCACCAGAGCATCACCGGCCTGTACGAGACACGGATCGACCTGTCTCAGCTGGGAGGCGACGCCGACTAT
AAGGACCACGACGGAGACTACAAGGATCATGATATTGATTACAAAGACGATGACGATAAGAGCCTGGGCA
GCGGCTCCCCCAAGAAAAAACGCAAGGTGGAAGATCCTAAGAAAAAGCGGAAAGTGTAAGCTAGCAGATC
TTTTTCCCTCTGCCAAAAATTATGGGGACATCATGAAGCCCCTTGAGCATCTGACTTCTGGCTAATAAAG
GAAATTTATTTTCATTGCAATAGTGTGTTGGAATTTTTTGTGTCTCTCACTCGGAAGGACATATGGGAGG
GCAAATCATTTAAAACATCAGAATGAGTATTTGGTTTAGAGTTTGGCAACATATGCCCATATGCTGGCTG
CCATGAACAAAGGTTGGCTATAAAGAGGTCATCAGTATATGAAACAGCCCCCTGCTGTCCATTCCTTATT
CCATAGAAAAGCCTTGACTTGAGGTTAGATTTTTTTTATATTTTGTTTTGTGTTATTTTTTTCTTTAACA
TCCCTAAAATTTTCCTTACATGTTTTACTAGCCAGATTTTTCCTCCTCTCCTGACTACTCCCAGTCATAG
CTGTCCCTCTTCTCTTATGGAGATCCCTCGACCTGCAGCCCAAGCTTGGCGTAATCATGGTCATAGCTGT
TTCCTGTGTGAAATTGTTATCCGCTCACAATTCCACACAACATACGAGCCGGAAGCATAAAGTGTAAAGC
CTGGGGTGCCTAATGAGTGAGCTAACTCACATTAATTGCGTTGCGCTCACTGCCCGCTTTCCAGTCGGGA
AACCTGTCGTGCCAGCGGATCCGCATCTCAATTAGTCAGCAACCATAGTCCCGCCCCTAACTCCGCCCAT
CCCGCCCCTAACTCCGCCCAGTTCCGCCCATTCTCCGCCCCATGGCTGACTAATTTTTTTTATTTATGCA
GAGGCCGAGGCCGCCTCGGCCTCTGAGCTATTCCAGAAGTAGTGAGGAGGCTTTTTTGGAGGCCTAGGCT
TTTGCAAAAAGCTAACTTGTTTATTGCAGCTTATAATGGTTACAAATAAAGCAATAGCATCACAAATTTC
ACAAATAAAGCATTTTTTTCACTGCATTCTAGTTGTGGTTTGTCCAAACTCATCAATGTATCTTATCATG
TCTGGATCCGCTGCATTAATGAATCGGCCAACGCGCGGGGAGAGGCGGTTTGCGTATTGGGCGCTCTTCC
GCTTCCTCGCTCACTGACTCGCTGCGCTCGGTCGTTCGGCTGCGGCGAGCGGTATCAGCTCACTCAAAGG
CGGTAATACGGTTATCCACAGAATCAGGGGATAACGCAGGAAAGAACATGTGAGCAAAAGGCCAGCAAAA
GGCCAGGAACCGTAAAAAGGCCGCGTTGCTGGCGTTTTTCCATAGGCTCCGCCCCCCTGACGAGCATCAC
AAAAATCGACGCTCAAGTCAGAGGTGGCGAAACCCGACAGGACTATAAAGATACCAGGCGTTTCCCCCTG
GAAGCTCCCTCGTGCGCTCTCCTGTTCCGACCCTGCCGCTTACCGGATACCTGTCCGCCTTTCTCCCTTC
GGGAAGCGTGGCGCTTTCTCATAGCTCACGCTGTAGGTATCTCAGTTCGGTGTAGGTCGTTCGCTCCAAG
CTGGGCTGTGTGCACGAACCCCCCGTTCAGCCCGACCGCTGCGCCTTATCCGGTAACTATCGTCTTGAGT
CCAACCCGGTAAGACACGACTTATCGCCACTGGCAGCAGCCACTGGTAACAGGATTAGCAGAGCGAGGTA
TGTAGGCGGTGCTACAGAGTTCTTGAAGTGGTGGCCTAACTACGGCTACACTAGAAGAACAGTATTTGGT
ATCTGCGCTCTGCTGAAGCCAGTTACCTTCGGAAAAAGAGTTGGTAGCTCTTGATCCGGCAAACAAACCA
CCGCTGGTAGCGGTGGTTTTTTTGTTTGCAAGCAGCAGATTACGCGCAGAAAAAAAGGATCTCAAGAAGA
TCCTTTGATCTTTTCTACGGGGTCTGACGCTCAGTGGAACGAAAACTCACGTTAAGGGATTTTGGTCATG
AGATTATCAAAAAGGATCTTCACCTAGATCCTTTTAAATTAAAAATGAAGTTTTAAATCAATCTAAAGTA
TATATGAGTAAACTTGGTCTGACAGTTACCAATGCTTAATCAGTGAGGCACCTATCTCAGCGATCTGTCT
ATTTCGTTCATCCATAGTTGCCTGACTCCCCGTCGTGTAGATAACTACGATACGGGAGGGCTTACCATCT
GGCCCCAGTGCTGCAATGATACCGCGAGACCCACGCTCACCGGCTCCAGATTTATCAGCAATAAACCAGC
CAGCCGGAAGGGCCGAGCGCAGAAGTGGTCCTGCAACTTTATCCGCCTCCATCCAGTCTATTAATTGTTG
CCGGGAAGCTAGAGTAAGTAGTTCGCCAGTTAATAGTTTGCGCAACGTTGTTGCCATTGCTACAGGCATC
GTGGTGTCACGCTCGTCGTTTGGTATGGCTTCATTCAGCTCCGGTTCCCAACGATCAAGGCGAGTTACAT
GATCCCCCATGTTGTGCAAAAAAGCGGTTAGCTCCTTCGGTCCTCCGATCGTTGTCAGAAGTAAGTTGGC
CGCAGTGTTATCACTCATGGTTATGGCAGCACTGCATAATTCTCTTACTGTCATGCCATCCGTAAGATGC
TTTTCTGTGACTGGTGAGTACTCAACCAAGTCATTCTGAGAATAGTGTATGCGGCGACCGAGTTGCTCTT
GCCCGGCGTCAATACGGGATAATACCGCGCCACATAGCAGAACTTTAAAAGTGCTCATCATTGGAAAACG
TTCTTCGGGGCGAAAACTCTCAAGGATCTTACCGCTGTTGAGATCCAGTTCGATGTAACCCACTCGTGCA
CCCAACTGATCTTCAGCATCTTTTACTTTCACCAGCGTTTCTGGGTGAGCAAAAACAGGAAGGCAAAATG
CCGCAAAAAAGGGAATAAGGGCGACACGGAAATGTTGAATACTCATACTCTTCCTTTTTCAATATTATTG
AAGCATTTATCAGGGTTATTGTCTCATGAGCGGATACATATTTGAATGTATTTAGAAAAATAAACAAATA
GGGGTTCCGCG
